>Addgene plasmid #219386 | SFFV-PA2G4-Brd 491 | addgene full sequence | sequence record 449100 | Addgene NGS Result
ATTTATGCAGAGGCCGAGGCCGCCTCGGCCTCTGAGCTATTCCAGAAGTAGTGAGGAGGCTTTTTTGGAG
GCCTAGGGACGTACCCAATTCGCCCTATAGTGAGTCGTATTACGCGCGCTCACTGGCCGTCGTTTTACAA
CGTCGTGACTGGGAAAACCCTGGCGTTACCCAACTTAATCGCCTTGCAGCACATCCCCCTTTCGCCAGCT
GGCGTAATAGCGAAGAGGCCCGCACCGATCGCCCTTCCCAACAGTTGCGCAGCCTGAATGGCGAATGGG
[124 nt withheld, positions 280-403]
C
[91 nt withheld, positions 405-495]
A
[49 nt withheld, positions 497-545]
CCTTTGACGTTGGAGTCCACGTTCTTT
[37 nt withheld, positions 573-609]
ACCCTATCTCGGTCTATTCTTTTGATTTATAAGGGATTTTGCCGATTTCGGCCTATTGGTTAAAAAATGA
GCTGATTTAACAAAAATTTAACGCGAATTTTAACAAAATATTAACGCTTACAATTTAGGTGGCACTTTTC
GGGGAAATGTGCGCGGAACCCCTATTTGTTTATTTTTCTAAATACATTCAAATATGTATCCGCTCATGAG
ACAATAACCCTGATAAATGCTTCAATAATATTGAAAAAGGAAGAGTATGAGTATTCAACATTTCCGTGTC
GCCCTTATTCCCTTTTTTGCGGCATTTTGCCTTCCTGTTTTTGCTCACCCAGAAACGCTGGTGAAAGTAA
AAGATGCTGAAGATCAGTTGGGTGCACGAGTGGGTTACATCGAACTGGATCTCAACAGCGGTAAGATCCT
TGAGAGTTTTCGCCCCGAAGAACGTTTTCCAATGATGAGCACTTTTAAAGTTCTGCTATGTGGCGCGGTA
TTATCCCGTATTGACGCCGGGCAAGAGCAACTCGGTCGCCGCATACACTATTCTCAGAATGACTTGGTTG
AGTACTCACCAGTCACAGAAAAGCATCTTACGGATGGCATGACAGTAAGAGAATTATGCAGTGCTGCCAT
AACCATGAGTGATAACACTGCGGCCAACTTACTTCTGACAACGATCGGAGGACCGAAGGAGCTAACCGCT
TTTTTGCACAACATGGGGGATCATGTAACTCGCCTTGATCGTTGGGAACCGGAGCTGAATGAAGCCATAC
CAAACGACGAGCGTGACACCACGATGCCTGTAGCAATGGCAACAACGTTGCGCAAACTATTAACTGGCGA
ACTACTTACTCTAGCTTCCCGGCAACAATTAATAGACTGGATGGAGGCGGATAAAGTTGCAGGACCACTT
CTGCGCTCGGCCCTTCCGGCTGGCTGGTTTATTGCTGATAAATCTGGAGCCGGTGAGCGTGGGTCTCGCG
GTATCATTGCAGCACTGGGGCCAGATGGTAAGCCCTCCCGTATCGTAGTTATCTACACGACGGGGAGTCA
GGCAACTATGGATGAACGAAATAGACAGATCGCTGAGATAGGTGCCTCACTGATTAAGCATTGGTAACTG
TCAGACCAAGTTTACTCATATATACTTTAGATTGATTTAAAACTTCATTTTTAATTTAAAAGGATCTAGG
TGAAGATCCTTTTTGATAATCTCATGACCAAAATCCCTTAACGTGAGTTTTCGTTCCACTGAGCGTCAGA
CCCCGTAGAAAAGATCAAAGGATCTTCTTGAGATCCTTTTTTTCTGCGCGTAATCTGCTGCTTGCAAACA
AAAAAACCACCGCTACCAGCGGTGGTTTGTTTGCCGGATCAAGAGCTACCAACTCTTTTTCCGAAGGTAA
CTGGCTTCAGCAGAGCGCAGATACCAAATACTGTTCTTCTAGTGTAGCCGTAGTTAGGCCACCACTTCAA
GAACTCTGTAGCACCGCCTACATACCTCGCTCTGCTAATCCTGTTACCAGTGGCTGCTGCCAGTGGCGAT
AAGTCGTGTCTTACCGGGTTGGACTCAAGACGATAGTTACCGGATAAGGCGCAGCGGTCGGGCTGAACGG
GGGGTTCGTGCACACAGCCCAGCTTGGAGCGAACGACCTACACCGAACTGAGATACCTACAGCGTGAGCT
ATGAGAAAGCGCCACGCTTCCCGAAGGGAGAAAGGCGGACAGGTATCCGGTAAGCGGCAGGGTCGGAACA
GGAGAGCGCACGAGGGAGCTTCCAGGGGGAAACGCCTGGTATCTTTATAGTCCTGTCGGGTTTCGCCACC
TCTGACTTGAGCGTCGATTTTTGTGATGCTCGTCAGGGGGGCGGAGCCTATGGAAAAACGCCAGCAACGC
GGCCTTTTTACGGTTCCTGGCCTTTTGCTGGCCTTTTGCTCACATGTTCTTTCCTGCGTTATCCCCTGAT
TCTGTGGATAACCGTATTACCGCCTTTGAGTGAGCTGATACCGCTCGCCGCAGCCGAACGACCGAGCGCA
GCGAGTCAGTGAGCGAGGAAGCGGAAGAGCGCCCAATACGCAAACCGCCTCTCCCCGCGCGTTGGCCGAT
TCATTAATGCAGCTGGCACGACAGGTTTCCCGACTGGAAAGCGGGCAGTGAGCGCAACGCAATTAATGTG
AGTTAGCTCACTCATTAGGCACCCCAGGCTTTACACTTTATGCTTCCGGCTCGTATGTTGTGTGGAATTG
TGAGCGGATAACAATTTCACACAGGAAACAGCTATGACCATGATTACGCCAAGCGCGCAATTAACCCTCA
CTAAAGGGAACAAAAGCTGGAGCTGCAAGCTTAATGTAGTCTTATGCAATACTCTTGTAGTCTTGCAACA
TGGTAACGATGAGTTAGCAACATGCCTTACAAGGAGAGAAAAAGCACCGTGCATGCCGATTGGTGGAAGT
AAGGTGGTACGATCGTGCCTTATTAGGAAGGCAACAGACGGGTCTGACATGGATTGGACGAACCACTGAA
TTGCCGCATTGCAGAGATATTGTATTTAAGTGCCTAGCTCGATACATAAACGGGTCTCTCTGGTTAGACC
AGATCTGAGCCTGGGAGCTCTCTGGCTAACTAGGGAACCCACTGCTTAAGCCTCAATAAAGCTTGCCTTG
AGTGCTTCAAGTAGTGTGTGCCCGTCTGTTGTGTGACTCTGGTAACTAGAGATCCCTCAGACCCTTTTAG
TCAGTGTGGAAAATCTCTAGCAGTGGCGCCCGAACAGGGACTTGAAAGCGAAAGGGAAACCAGAGGAGCT
CTCTCGACGCAGGACTCGGCTTGCTGAAGCGCGCACGGCAAGAGGCGAGGGGCGGCGACTGGTGAGTACG
CCAAAAATTTTGACTAGCGGAGGCTAGAAGGAGAGAGATGGGTGCGAGAGCGTCAGTATTAAGCGGGGGA
GAATTAGATCGCGATGGGAAAAAATTCGGTTAAGGCCAGGGGGAAAGAAAAAATATAAATTAAAACATAT
AGTATGGGCAAGCAGGGAGCTAGAACGATTCGCAGTTAATCCTGGCCTGTTAGAAACATCAGAAGGCTGT
AGACAAATACTGGGACAGCTACAACCATCCCTTCAGACAGGATCAGAAGAACTTAGATCATTATATAATA
CAGTAGCAACCCTCTATTGTGTGCATCAAAGGATAGAGATAAAAGACACCAAGGAAGCTTTAGACAAGAT
AGAGGAAGAGCAAAACAAAAGTAAGACCACCGCACAGCAAGCGGCCGCTGATCTTCAGACCTGGAGGAGG
AGATATGAGGGACAATTGGAGAAGTGAATTATATAAATATAAAGTAGTAAAAATTGAACCATTAGGAGTA
GCACCCACCAAGGCAAAGAGAAGAGTGGTGCAGAGAGAAAAAAGAGCAGTGGGAATAGGAGCTTTGTTCC
TTGGGTTCTTGGGAGCAGCAGGAAGCACTATGGGCGCAGCGTCAATGACGCTGACGGTACAGGCCAGACA
ATTATTGTCTGGTATAGTGCAGCAGCAGAACAATTTGCTGAGGGCTATTGAGGCGCAACAGCATCTGTTG
CAACTCACAGTCTGGGGCATCAAGCAGCTCCAGGCAAGAATCCTGGCTGTGGAAAGATACCTAAAGGATC
AACAGCTCCTGGGGATTTGGGGTTGCTCTGGAAAACTCATTTGCACCACTGCTGTGCCTTGGAATGCTAG
TTGGAGTAATAAATCTCTGGAACAGATTTGGAATCACACGACCTGGATGGAGTGGGACAGAGAAATTAAC
AATTACACAAGCTTAATACACTCCTTAATTGAAGAATCGCAAAACCAGCAAGAAAAGAATGAACAAGAAT
TATTGGAATTAGATAAATGGGCAAGTTTGTGGAATTGGTTTAACATAACAAATTGGCTGTGGTATATAAA
ATTATTCATAATGATAGTAGGAGGCTTGGTAGGTTTAAGAATAGTTTTTGCTGTACTTTCTATAGTGAAT
AGAGTTAGGCAGGGATATTCACCATTATCGTTTCAGACCCACCTCCCAACCCCGAGGGGACCCGACAGGC
CCGAAGGAATAGAAGAAGAAGGTGGAGAGAGAGACAGAGACAGATCCATTCGATTAGTGAACGGATCTCG
ACGGTATCGGTTAACTTTTAAAAGAAAAGGGGGGATTGGGGGGTACAGTGCAGGGGAAAGAATAGTAGAC
ATAATAGCAACAGACATACAAACTAAAGAATTACAAAAACAAATTACAAAAATTCAAAATTTTATCGATC
ACGAGACTAGCCTCGAGCTGGCTGCAGTAACGCCATTTTGCAAGGCATGGAAAAATACCAAACCAAGAAT
AGAGAAGTTCAGATCAAGGGCGGGTACATGAAAATAGCTAACGTTGGGCCAAACAGGATATCTGCGGTGA
GCAGTTTCGGCCCCGGCCCGGGGCCAAGAACAGATGGTCACCGCAGTTTCGGCCCCGGCCCGAGGCCAAG
AACAGATGGTCCCCAGATATGGCCCAACCCTCAGCAGTTTCTTAAGACCCATCAGATGTTTCCAGGCTCC
CCCAAGGACCTGAAATGACCCTGCGCCTTATTTGAATTAACCAATCAGCCTGCTTCTCGCTTCTGTTCGC
GCGCTTCTGCTTCCCGAGCTCTATAAAAGAGCTCACAACCCCTCACTCGGCGCGCCAGTCCTCCGACAGA
CTGAGTCGGCCGGTCGAATCAAGCTTATCGATACCGTCGACGGATCCGCTAGCCCGCGGTTCGAA
[1182 nt withheld, positions 5365-6546]
TGAACCGGTCGGATCCCCCGGGCTGCAGGAATTCGAGCATCTTACCGCCATTTATTCCCATATTTGTTCT
GTTTTTCTTGATTTGGGTATACATTTAAATGTTAATAAAACAAAATGGTGGGGCAATCATTTACATTTTT
AGGGATATGTAATTACTAGTTCAGGTGTATTGCCACAAGACAAACATGTTAAGAAACTTTCCCGTTATTT
ACGCTCTGTTCCTGTTAATCAACCTCTGGATTACAAAATTTGTGAAAGATTGACTGATATTCTTAACTAT
GTTGCTCCTTTTACGCTGTGTGGATATGCTGCTTTAATGCCTCTGTATCATGCTATTGCTTCCCGTACGG
CTTTCGTTTTCTCCTCCTTGTATAAATCCTGGTTGCTGTCTCTTTATGAGGAGTTGTGGCCCGTTGTCCG
TCAACGTGGCGTGGTGTGCTCTGTGTTTGCTGACGCAACCCCCACTGGCTGGGGCATTGCCACCACCTGT
CAACTCCTTTCTGGGACTTTCGCTTTCCCCCTCCCGATCGCCACGGCAGAACTCATCGCCGCCTGCCTTG
CCCGCTGCTGGACAGGGGCTAGGTTGCTGGGCACTGATAATTCCGTGGTGTTGTCGGGGAAGCTGACGTC
CTTTGCAATTCGATATCAAGCTGTACCTTCTAGATGTACACGTGGTGTAGCGCTTCTAGACCAATGACTT
ACAAGGCAGCTGTAGATCTTAGCCACTTTTTAAAAGAAAAGGGGGGACTGGAAGGGCTAATTCACTCCCA
ACGAAGACAAGATCTGCTTTTTGCTTGTACTGGGTCTCTCTGGTTAGACCAGATCTGAGCCTGGGAGCTC
TCTGGCTAACTAGGGAACCCACTGCTTAAGCCTCAATAAAGCTTGCCTTGAGTGCTTCAAGTAGTGTGTG
CCCGTCTGTTGTGTGACTCTGGTAACTAGAGATCCCTCAGACCCTTTTAGTCAGTGTGGAAAATCTCTAG
CAGTAGTAGTTCATGTCATCTTATTATTCAGTATTTATAACTTGCAAAGAAATGAATATCAGAGAGTGAG
AGGAACTTGTTTATTGCAGCTTATAATGGTTACAAATAAAGCAATAGCATCACAAATTTCACAAATAAAG
CATTTTTTTCACTGCATTCTAGTTGTGGTTTGTCCAAACTCATCAATGTATCTTATCATGTCTGGCTCTA
GCTATCCCGCCCCTAACTCCGCCCATCCCGCCCCTAACTCCGCCCAGTTCCGCCCATTCTCCGCCCCATG
GCTGACTAATTTTTTTT
Features (pLannotate 1.2.2; 29 found; start..end, strand, type, name):
     94..112     -  promoter       T7 promoter: promoter for bacteriophage T7 RNA polymerase
    120..275     +  CDS            lacZα (fragment): LacZα fragment of β-galactosidase; lacZ fragment
    280..708     +  rep_origin     f1 ori (sequence partly withheld): f1 bacteriophage origin of replication; arrow indicates direction of (+) strand synthesis
    761..865     +  promoter       AmpR promoter: bla
    866..1726    +  CDS            AmpR: β-lactamase; bla; confers resistance to ampicillin, carbenicillin, and related antibiotics
   1897..2485    +  rep_origin     ori: high-copy-number ColE1/pMB1/pBR322/pUC origin of replication
   2668..2760    +  CDS            lacI (fragment): lac repressor; lacI; The lac repressor binds to the lac operator to inhibit transcription in E. coli. This inhibition can be relieved by adding lactose or isopropyl-β-D-thiogalactopyranoside (IPTG).
   2773..2794    +  protein_bind   CAP binding site: CAP binding activates transcription in the presence of cAMP. E. coli catabolite activator protein
   2809..2839    +  promoter       lac promoter: promoter for the E. coli lac operon
   2847..2863    +  protein_bind   lac operator: The lac repressor binds to the lac operator to inhibit transcription in E. coli. This inhibition can be relieved by adding lactose or isopropyl-β-D-thiogalactopyranoside (IPTG). lac repressor encoded by lacI
   2908..2926    +  promoter       T3 promoter: promoter for bacteriophage T3 RNA polymerase
   2954..3180    +  promoter       RSV promoter: Rous sarcoma virus enhancer/promoter
   3181..3361    +  LTR            5' LTR (truncated): truncated 5' long terminal repeat (LTR) from HIV-1
   3408..3533    +  misc_feature   HIV-1 Ψ: packaging signal of human immunodeficiency virus type 1
   3517..3880    +  CDS            HIV-1 gag (fragment): gag protein from human immunodeficiency virus 1; gag
   4026..4259    +  misc_feature   RRE: The Rev response element (RRE) of HIV-1 allows for Rev-dependent mRNA export from the nucleus to the cytoplasm.
   4636..4736    +  CDS            Rev (fragment): human immunodeficiency virus 1 (HIV-1) Rev protein; rev; enhances nuclear export of unspliced and incompletely spliced viral mRNAs
   4755..4872    +  misc_feature   cPPT/CTS: central polypurine tract and central termination sequence of HIV-1
   4906..5307    +  promoter       SFFV promoter: spleen focus-forming virus long terminal repeat (LTR) promoter
   5317..5340    +  misc_feature   MCS (fragment): pBluescript multiple cloning site
   5365..6546    +  CDS            PA2G4 (sequence withheld): PA2G4_HUMAN - Also known as EBP1. Experimental evidence at protein level: Swiss-Prot protein existence level 1. May play a role in a ERBB3-regulated signal transduction pathway. Seems be involved in growth regulation. Acts a corepressor of the androgen receptor (AR) and is regulated by the ERBB3 ligand neuregulin-1/heregulin (HRG). Inhibits transcription of some E2F1- regulated promoters, probably by recruiting histone acetylase (HAT) activity. Binds RNA. Associates with 28S, 18S and 5.8S mature rRNAs, several rRNA precursors and probably U3 small nucleolar RNA. May be involved in regulation o
   6557..6582    +  misc_feature   MCS (fragment): pBluescript multiple cloning site
   6582..6641    +  CDS            S (fragment): HBSAG_WHV6 - Experimental evidence at transcript level: Swiss-Prot protein existence level 2. The middle envelope protein plays an important role in the budding of the virion. It is involved in the induction of budding in a nucleocapsid independent way. In this process the majority of envelope proteins bud to form subviral lipoprotein particles of 22 nm of diameter that do not contain a nucleocapsid (By similarity). From Woodchuck hepatitis B virus (isolate w64/pWS23) (WHV).
   6773..7176    +  misc_feature   WPRE: woodchuck hepatitis virus posttranscriptional regulatory element
   7234..7293    +  CDS            nef (fragment): NEF_HV1Z2 - Experimental evidence at protein level: Swiss-Prot protein existence level 1. Extracellular Nef protein targets CD4(+) T-lymphocytes for apoptosis by interacting with CXCR4 surface receptors. From Human immunodeficiency virus type 1 group M subtype D (isolate Z2/CDC-Z34) (HIV-1).
   7295..7528    +  LTR            3' LTR (ΔU3): self-inactivating 3' long terminal repeat (LTR) from HIV-1
   7600..7721    +  polyA_signal   SV40 poly(A) signal: SV40 polyadenylation signal
   7740..7761    +  rep_origin     SV40 ori (fragment): SV40 origin of replication
   7761..73      +  rep_origin     SV40 ori (across the origin): SV40 origin of replication
