[The description below was written by a language model from this plasmid's Addgene catalogue record and pLannotate feature annotations shown in this document.]
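Description:
SFFV-PA2G4-Brd 491 is a third-generation-style, self-inactivating HIV-1 lentiviral transfer plasmid built on the SFFV-MCS backbone, carrying the human PA2G4 (EBP1) open reading frame together with a construct-specific DNA barcode. It is propagated in E. coli through a high-copy ColE1/pUC-type origin with ampicillin selection (AmpR). The bacterial portion also retains pBluescript-derived remnants such as an f1 origin, lac promoter/operator and lacZα fragments, and T3 and T7 promoters. No mammalian selection marker or fluorescent reporter is annotated.

The viral cassette begins with an RSV promoter fused to a truncated 5' LTR, which allows Tat-independent production of genomic RNA in packaging cells. This is followed by the Ψ packaging signal with a partial gag sequence, the RRE for Rev-dependent nuclear export, and the cPPT/CTS, which aids nuclear import of the reverse-transcribed genome. Within the provirus, the spleen focus-forming virus (SFFV) promoter, which is known for strong activity in haematopoietic cells, drives PA2G4 cloned between multiple-cloning-site remnants. A WPRE downstream enhances transcript stability and expression. According to the depositor, the barcode sits after the WPRE at an XbaI site; it is not annotated as a separate feature in the table. This placement would put it ahead of the ΔU3 3' LTR and therefore within the expressed transcript. An SV40 polyadenylation signal and SV40 origin lie beyond the 3' LTR.

The plasmid belongs to a barcoded transcription factor collection made for combinatorial screening in immune cell reprogramming. In such screens, the barcode identifies which factor was delivered to a transduced cell.
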