Addgene plasmid #219386: SFFV-PA2G4-Brd 491
Purpose: Transcription factor PA2G4 with a specific barcode assigned.
Depositing lab: Filipe Pereira. Depositing organization: Center for Neuroscience and Cell Biology, University of Coimbra. Publication: A combinatorial transcription factor screening platform for immune cell reprogramming. Kurochkin I, Altman AR, Caiado I, Pertiga-Cabral D, Halitzki E, Minaeva M, Zimmermannova O, Henriques-Oliveira L, Klein D, Nair M, Oliveira D, Cajal LR, Knittel R, Feick C, Ringner M, Martin M, Cirovic B, Pires CF, Rosa FF, Sitnicka E, Theis FJ, Pereira CF. Cell Syst. 2026 Jan 21;17(1):101457. doi: 10.1016/j.cels.2025.101457. Epub 2026 Jan 14. PubMed 41539305.
Backbone
  Vector backbone: SFFV-MCS
  Backbone size w/o insert (bp): 6638
  Vector type: Lentiviral
Growth in bacteria
  Bacterial resistance: Ampicillin, 100 μg/mL
  Growth temperature: 37°C
  Growth strain: NEB Stable
  Copy number: High Copy
Gene/Insert
  Gene/Insert name: PA2G4
  Species: H. sapiens (human)
  Insert size (bp): 1185
  Entrez Gene: PA2G4 (a.k.a. EBP1, HG4-1, ITAF45, p38-2G4)
  Promoter: The spleen focus-forming virus (SFFV) promoter
  Cloning method: Restriction Enzyme; 5′ cloning site Bsp119I (not destroyed); 3′ cloning site BstHI (not destroyed)
Terms and licenses: Academic/Nonprofit Terms; Industry Terms: Not Available to Industry
Depositor comments: Barcode sequence cloned into XbaI restriction site. Design of plasmid is as follows: SFFV-[TF sequence]-WPRE-[Barcode sequence].
How to cite: SFFV-PA2G4-Brd 491 was a gift from Filipe Pereira (Addgene plasmid # 219386 ; http://n2t.net/addgene:219386 ; RRID:Addgene_219386)
