>Addgene plasmid #219386 | SFFV-PA2G4-Brd 491 | depositor partial sequence | sequence record 428638 | TF ORF
[1182 nt withheld, positions 1-1182]
TGA
