>Addgene plasmid #219386 | SFFV-PA2G4-Brd 491 | depositor partial sequence | sequence record 428639 | Barcode sequence
TGTACACGTGGTGTAGCGCT
